Addgene plasmid #45901: pEGFP eIF2beta C-term (aa 89-331)
Depositing lab: Louise Larose. Depositing organization: McGill University. Publication: Modulation of protein translation by Nck-1. Kebache S, Zuo D, Chevet E, Larose L. Proc Natl Acad Sci U S A. 2002 Apr 16;99(8):5406-11. 10.1073/pnas.082483399 PubMed 11959995.
Backbone
  Vector backbone: pEGFP-N1
  Backbone manufacturer: Clontech
  Backbone size w/o insert (bp): 4700
  Vector type: Mammalian Expression
  Selectable markers: Neomycin (select with G418)
Growth in bacteria
  Bacterial resistance: Kanamycin, 50 μg/mL
  Growth temperature: 37°C
  Growth strain: DH5alpha
  Copy number: Unknown
Gene/Insert
  Gene/Insert name: eIF2S2 aa89-331 (alt names: eIF2beta; eukaryotic translation initiation factor 2, subunit 2 (beta))
  Species: M. musculus (mouse)
  Mutation: aa 89-331
  Entrez Gene: Eif2s2 (a.k.a. RP23-480H10.3, 2810026E11Rik, 38kDa, AA408636, AA571381, AA986487, AW822225, D2Ertd303e, EIF2, EIF2B)
  Promoter: CMV
  Tag / fusion protein: EGFP (C terminal on backbone)
  Cloning method: Restriction Enzyme; 5′ cloning site EcoRI (not destroyed); 3′ cloning site BamHI (not destroyed)
  Sequencing primers: 5′ CMV-F; 3′ EGFP-N
Terms and licenses: Academic/Nonprofit Terms; Industry Terms: Not Available to Industry
Depositor comments: PCR amplified using EcoRI/BamHI containing primers. G321D mutation is also present.
How to cite: pEGFP eIF2beta C-term (aa 89-331) was a gift from Louise Larose (Addgene plasmid # 45901 ; http://n2t.net/addgene:45901 ; RRID:Addgene_45901)
