[The description below was written by a language model from this plasmid's Addgene catalogue record.]
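Description:
pEGFP eIF2beta C-term (aa 89-331) is a mammalian expression plasmid built on the Clontech pEGFP-N1 backbone (about 4.7 kb without insert). It encodes a truncated form of mouse eIF2β (Eif2s2, the beta subunit of eukaryotic translation initiation factor 2) fused to EGFP. The insert covers residues 89 to 331, so the N-terminal portion of the protein is missing. It was PCR-amplified with primers carrying EcoRI and BamHI sites and cloned between those two sites, both of which remain intact. Transcription is driven by the CMV immediate-early promoter, which gives strong constitutive expression in most mammalian cell lines. Because pEGFP-N1 places the fluorescent protein downstream of the cloning site, EGFP is fused to the C terminus of the eIF2β fragment. The depositor notes that the clone also carries a G321D substitution, which should be kept in mind when interpreting results.

The plasmid is propagated in E. coli under kanamycin selection. The same resistance cassette confers neomycin resistance in mammalian cells, so stable transfectants can be selected with G418. The record lists the copy number as unknown and includes no feature table, so the origins of replication and polyadenylation signals are not documented here.

The associated publication concerns modulation of protein translation by the adaptor protein Nck-1. A GFP-tagged C-terminal fragment like this one is suited to domain-mapping work, such as testing which region of eIF2β mediates protein interactions or effects on translation, and the EGFP tag allows detection by fluorescence or with anti-GFP antibodies. The record does not state the specific experiments for which this construct was used.
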