>Addgene plasmid #45901 | pEGFP eIF2beta C-term (aa 89-331) | addgene partial sequence | sequence record 66261 | EGFP-N 5'-CGTCGCCGTCCAGCTCGACCAG-3'
GCTCCTCGCCCTTGCTCACCATGGTGGCGACCGGTGGATCCCCGTTAGCTTTGGCACGGAGCTGTGCTCG
CTTGTCTGTGACAGCCTGGAAGCCAGTTTTGATACTGGCAACAGAGCATCGAGAATGACAAGTTTCACAT
TGTAAGAAATAGAGTCGGGTGTCCTTCTGTAGGATTGTGTCCGGTGACCGGCATGTGTGACAAGTGACAT
ATTCCTTGATATATCTTCTCAAGACATTTTCTATTTGTTTCTGTTGGAATCTTCCTTTGATTACAAGTTG
GTTATTACCATCTATAGAACCACTTGTACCCAATTCTGCCAATAAAAATGCAAGGAGATGTTTGGGTTGA
CGATGTAATAGTTTACAGATATCTGTAAAATTGACAAAAGAAGTTTTCTTGGTTCCTACTCGGACGACCT
GTGGAGGTTTCATAACAAATTTCCTCTTCTCTCCAGCAACCATATCTGGATTCTTTTCTCTCATGATGTT
GAACACTCGGTTCAGCAACTCCTCATATGTGTAGTCTCTTTCTGAGCCTGCCCAAGCAGTTTGGCTACTG
AATGAAATACCATCATCTTTTTTACTGTCTTCATCTTCTAAAGCTTCGTCTTTTTCTAGTATTTCATCTT
CTTCTGGGAATTTAACATTCTTCTTTTTCTTTTTTTTGTTGCCAAGCATAATGTCAAGGTCATCCTCTGG
CTCGGCTGGCTCTTGAGCATCACTCTCAATCTTAACATCCTTTATAGCTTCTTCAGCTTCATCAATGTCA
AACATGAATTCGAAGCTTGAGCTCGAGATCTGAGTCCGGTAGCGCTAGCGGATCTGACGGTTCACTAAAC
CAGCTCTGCTTATATAGACCTCCCACCGTACACGCCTACCGCCCATTTGCGTCAATGGGGCGGAGTTGTT
ACGACATTGGAAGTCCGTTGATTTGT
